>Addgene plasmid #22359 | pCI-MOR203-1 | depositor full sequence | sequence record 10268 | Author sequence
TCAATATTGGCCATTAGCCATATTATTCATTGGTTATATAGCATAAATCAATATTGGCTATTGGCCATTG
CATACGTTGTATCTATATCATAATATGTACATTTATATTGGCTCATGTCCAATATGACCGCCATGTTGGC
ATTGATTATTGACTAGTTATTAATAGTAATCAATTACGGGGTCATTAGTTCATAGCCCATATATGGAGTT
CCGCGTTACATAACTTACGGTAAATGGCCCGCCTGGCTGACCGCCCAACGACCCCCGCCCATTGACGTCA
ATAATGACGTATGTTCCCATAGTAACGCCAATAGGGACTTTCCATTGACGTCAATGGGTGGAGTATTTAC
GGTAAACTGCCCACTTGGCAGTACATCAAGTGTATCATATGCCAAGTCCGCCCCCTATTGACGTCAATGA
CGGTAAATGGCCCGCCTGGCATTATGCCCAGTACATGACCTTACGGGACTTTCCTACTTGGCAGTACATC
TACGTATTAGTCATCGCTATTACCATGGTGATGCGGTTTTGGCAGTACACCAATGGGCGTGGATAGCGGT
TTGACTCACGGGGATTTCCAAGTCTCCACCCCATTGACGTCAATGGGAGTTTGTTTTGGCACCAAAATCA
ACGGGACTTTCCAAAATGTCGTAATAACCCCGCCCCGTTGACGCAAATGGGCGGTAGGCGTGTACGGTGG
GAGGTCTATATAAGCAGAGCTCGTTTAGTGAACCGTCAGATCACTAGAAGCTTTATTGCGGTAGTTTATC
ACAGTTAAATTGCTAACGCAGTCAGTGCTTCTGACACAACAGTCTCGAACTTAAGCTGCAGAAGTTGGTC
GTGAGGCACTGGGCAGGTAAGTATCAAGGTTACAAGACAGGTTTAAGGAGACCAATAGAAACTGGGCTTG
TCGAGACAGAGAAGACTCTTGCGTTTCTGATAGGCACCTATTGGTCTTACTGACATCCACTTTGCCTTTC
TCTCCACAGGTGTCCACTCCCAGTTCAATTACAGCTCTTAAGGCTAGAGTACTTAATACGACTCACTATA
GGCTAGCATGAATGGCACAGAAGGCCCTAACTTCTACGTGCCCTTCTCCAATGCGACGGGTGTGGTACGC
GAATTCACGCGTATGAAACACAGTAATGACTCCAAAGTGACTGAATTTATTCTCCTGGGATTCGCTGGTC
AAAATGAGTCTTGGCACATCCTCTTTGTGGTATTCCTAGTCATTTACATAGCCACTTTAGTGGGCAACAT
TGGCATGATCCTGCTCATCAAGCTTCATTCTTCACTGCACACTCCCATGTACTTTTTCCTGCAGCATTTG
GCTTTTGTTGACCTCTGTTACTCCTCTGCCATCACTCCCAGGACACTGCAAAATTTTGTGAGCACAAAAC
CATCCATCTCCTTCACAGGATGCTTGGCTCAATTACTGGTCTATGGTATCTTTGTAACCAGTGACTGCTT
CATCCTGGCTGCTATGGCTGTCGACCGTTATGTGGCCATCTGTAACCCACTGCGCTATCCTATTATCATG
TCCCAGAGACTCTGCATTTTGCTGCTGCTTGGTTCATACACTATGGGATTCCTAAATGCCACTGTAAATA
CAGGTTTTACTTTCTTATCTAACTTCTGCAAATCCAATGTCATTAATCATTTTTTCTGTGATGTACCACC
AATTCTAGCCCTCTCTTGTTCCAGTATTGACCTCAATATCATGGTACTGACAATTTTTGTTGGTTTTAAC
TTGACATTCACTGTATCTGTTGTCATTCTTTCTTACACATTTATCTTGGCTGCCATCCTAAGGATGTCTT
CAGCTTCAGGAAGGAGAAAAGCTTTCTCCACGTGTGCATCCCATATGACCGCTGTCACCATATTCTATGG
AACACTCTCATACATGTATGTACTTCATGGGACTAACAGATCTCAAGAACAGGAGAAGGTGGCTTCTGTG
TTCTATGGTATTATGATTCCCATGTTAAACCCCCTCATCTACAGCCTAAGAAACCAGGATGTGATAGAAG
CCCTGAGGCACATAGGAAACAAATGTTTCTAGGCGGCCGCTTCGAGCAGACATGATAAGATACATTGATG
AGTTTGGACAAACCACAACTAGAATGCAGTGAAAAAAATGCTTTATTTGTGAAATTTGTGATGCTATTGC
TTTATTTGTAACCATTATAAGCTGCAATAAACAAGTTAACAACAACAATTGCATTCATTTTATGTTTCAG
GTTCAGGGGGAGATGTGGGAGGTTTTTTAAAGCAAGTAAAACCTCTACAAATGTGGTAAAATCGATAAGG
ATCCGGGCTGGCGTAATAGCGAAGAGGCCCGCACCGATCGCCCTTCCCAACAGTTGCGCAGCCTGAATGG
CGAATGG
[124 nt withheld, positions 2388-2511]
C
[91 nt withheld, positions 2513-2603]
A
[49 nt withheld, positions 2605-2653]
CCTTTGACGTTGGAGTCCACGTTCTTT
[37 nt withheld, positions 2681-2717]
ACCCTATCTCGGTCTATTCTTTTGATTTATAAGGGATTTTGCCGATTTCGGCCTATTGGTTAAAAAATGA
GCTGATTTAACAAAAATTTAACGCGAATTTTAACAAAATATTAACGCTTACAATTTCCTGATGCGGTATT
TTCTCCTTACGCATCTGTGCGGTATTTCACACCGCATATGGTGCACTCTCAGTACAATCTGCTCTGATGC
CGCATAGTTAAGCCAGCCCCGACACCCGCCAACACCCGCTGACGCGCCCTGACGGGCTTGTCTGCTCCCG
GCATCCGCTTACAGACAAGCTGTGACCGTCTCCGGGAGCTGCATGTGTCAGAGGTTTTCACCGTCATCAC
CGAAACGCGCGAGACGAAAGGGCCTCGTGATACGCCTATTTTTATAGGTTAATGTCATGATAATAATGGT
TTCTTAGACGTCAGGTGGCACTTTTCGGGGAAATGTGCGCGGAACCCCTATTTGTTTATTTTTCTAAATA
CATTCAAATATGTATCCGCTCATGAGACAATAACCCTGATAAATGCTTCAATAATATTGAAAAAGGAAGA
GTATGAGTATTCAACATTTCCGTGTCGCCCTTATTCCCTTTTTTGCGGCATTTTGCCTTCCTGTTTTTGC
TCACCCAGAAACGCTGGTGAAAGTAAAAGATGCTGAAGATCAGTTGGGTGCACGAGTGGGTTACATCGAA
CTGGATCTCAACAGCGGTAAGATCCTTGAGAGTTTTCGCCCCGAAGAACGTTTTCCAATGATGAGCACTT
TTAAAGTTCTGCTATGTGGCGCGGTATTATCCCGTATTGACGCCGGGCAAGAGCAACTCGGTCGCCGCAT
ACACTATTCTCAGAATGACTTGGTTGAGTACTCACCAGTCACAGAAAAGCATCTTACGGATGGCATGACA
GTAAGAGAATTATGCAGTGCTGCCATAACCATGAGTGATAACACTGCGGCCAACTTACTTCTGACAACGA
TCGGAGGACCGAAGGAGCTAACCGCTTTTTTGCACAACATGGGGGATCATGTAACTCGCCTTGATCGTTG
GGAACCGGAGCTGAATGAAGCCATACCAAACGACGAGCGTGACACCACGATGCCTGTAGCAATGGCAACA
ACGTTGCGCAAACTATTAACTGGCGAACTACTTACTCTAGCTTCCCGGCAACAATTAATAGACTGGATGG
AGGCGGATAAAGTTGCAGGACCACTTCTGCGCTCGGCCCTTCCGGCTGGCTGGTTTATTGCTGATAAATC
TGGAGCCGGTGAGCGTGGGTCTCGCGGTATCATTGCAGCACTGGGGCCAGATGGTAAGCCCTCCCGTATC
GTAGTTATCTACACGACGGGGAGTCAGGCAACTATGGATGAACGAAATAGACAGATCGCTGAGATAGGTG
CCTCACTGATTAAGCATTGGTAACTGTCAGACCAAGTTTACTCATATATACTTTAGATTGATTTAAAACT
TCATTTTTAATTTAAAAGGATCTAGGTGAAGATCCTTTTTGATAATCTCATGACCAAAATCCCTTAACGT
GAGTTTTCGTTCCACTGAGCGTCAGACCCCGTAGAAAAGATCAAAGGATCTTCTTGAGATCCTTTTTTTC
TGCGCGTAATCTGCTGCTTGCAAACAAAAAAACCACCGCTACCAGCGGTGGTTTGTTTGCCGGATCAAGA
GCTACCAACTCTTTTTCCGAAGGTAACTGGCTTCAGCAGAGCGCAGATACCAAATACTGTTCTTCTAGTG
TAGCCGTAGTTAGGCCACCACTTCAAGAACTCTGTAGCACCGCCTACATACCTCGCTCTGCTAATCCTGT
TACCAGTGGCTGCTGCCAGTGGCGATAAGTCGTGTCTTACCGGGTTGGACTCAAGACGATAGTTACCGGA
TAAGGCGCAGCGGTCGGGCTGAACGGGGGGTTCGTGCACACAGCCCAGCTTGGAGCGAACGACCTACACC
GAACTGAGATACCTACAGCGTGAGCTATGAGAAAGCGCCACGCTTCCCGAAGGGAGAAAGGCGGACAGGT
ATCCGGTAAGCGGCAGGGTCGGAACAGGAGAGCGCACGAGGGAGCTTCCAGGGGGAAACGCCTGGTATCT
TTATAGTCCTGTCGGGTTTCGCCACCTCTGACTTGAGCGTCGATTTTTGTGATGCTCGTCAGGGGGGCGG
AGCCTATGGAAAAACGCCAGCAACGCGGCCTTTTTACGGTTCCTGGCCTTTTGCTGGCCTTTTGCTCACA
TGGCTCGACAGATCT
Features (pLannotate 1.2.2; 15 found; start..end, strand, type, name):
    140..517     +  enhancer       CMV enhancer: human cytomegalovirus immediate early enhancer
    519..718     +  promoter       CMV promoter: human cytomegalovirus (CMV) immediate early promoter
    857..989     +  intron         chimeric intron: chimera between introns from human β-globin and immunoglobulin heavy chain genes
   1034..1052    +  promoter       T7 promoter: promoter for bacteriophage T7 RNA polymerase
   1058..1120    +  CDS            rho (fragment): OPSD_DANRE - Also known as zfo2. Experimental evidence at protein level: Swiss-Prot protein existence level 1. Photoreceptor required for image-forming vision at low light intensity. While most salt water fish species use retinal as chromophore, most freshwater fish use 3-dehydroretinal, or a mixture of retinal and 3-dehydroretinal (By similarity). Light-induced isomerization of 11-cis to all-trans retinal triggers a conformational change that activates signaling via G-proteins. Subsequent receptor phosphorylation mediates displacement of the bound G-protein alpha subunit by arrestin and termi
   1133..2053    +  CDS            Olfr1019: O1019_MOUSE - Also known as Mor180-1. Experimental evidence at protein level: Swiss-Prot protein existence level 1. Olfactory receptor that is activated by the binding of organosulfur odorants with thioether groups such as (methylthio)methanethiol (MTMT). The activity of this receptor is mediated by G proteins which activate adenylyl cyclase (Probable). From Mus musculus (Mouse).
   2086..2207    -  polyA_signal   SV40 poly(A) signal: SV40 polyadenylation signal
   2230..2298    -  CDS            large T antigen (fragment): large T antigen from SV40 (simian virus 40)
   2317..2384    +  CDS            lacZα (fragment): LacZα fragment of β-galactosidase; lacZ fragment
   2388..2816    +  rep_origin     f1 ori (sequence partly withheld): f1 bacteriophage origin of replication; arrow indicates direction of (+) strand synthesis
   2844..2943    -  misc_feature   bom (fragment): basis of mobility region from pBR322
   3045..3080    -  CDS            rop (fragment): Rop protein, which maintains plasmids at low copy number; rop
   3175..3279    +  promoter       AmpR promoter: bla
   3280..4140    +  CDS            AmpR: β-lactamase; bla; confers resistance to ampicillin, carbenicillin, and related antibiotics
   4311..4899    +  rep_origin     ori: high-copy-number ColE1/pMB1/pBR322/pUC origin of replication
