[The description below was written by a language model from this plasmid's Addgene catalogue record and pLannotate feature annotations shown in this document.]
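Description:
pCI-MOR203-1 is a mammalian expression plasmid built on the Promega pCI backbone and carrying the mouse olfactory receptor MOR203-1 (Olfr992) as an insert of about 930 bp, cloned between NheI and NotI sites that both remain intact. It is propagated in E. coli through a high-copy ColE1/pUC-type origin and selected with ampicillin via the β-lactamase gene. An f1 origin is also present, which can support single-stranded DNA production. Short annotated fragments of lacZα, bom, rop and SV40 large T antigen appear to be backbone remnants rather than functional elements.

Expression is driven by the human cytomegalovirus immediate-early enhancer and promoter, followed by a chimeric β-globin/immunoglobulin heavy-chain intron that generally improves transcript processing and expression. An SV40 polyadenylation signal terminates the unit. A T7 promoter just upstream of the coding region allows in vitro transcription and serves as a sequencing primer site. The receptor is fused at its N terminus to a Rho tag, a short stretch from the N terminus of rhodopsin that is commonly added to odorant receptors to aid cell-surface trafficking and allow detection in heterologous cells. The automated annotation matches this tag to a zebrafish rhodopsin entry and labels the receptor reading frame as the related mouse receptor Olfr1019. These look like best-match homology calls, and the catalogue identifies the insert as Olfr992.

The associated publication concerns odor coding across a mammalian receptor repertoire. This fits use of the plasmid for transient expression of the tagged receptor in cultured mammalian cells to test its responses to odorants, although the record does not describe a specific assay.
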