Addgene plasmid #22359: pCI-MOR203-1
Depositing lab: Hiroaki Matsunami. Depositing organization: Duke University. Publication: Odor coding by a Mammalian receptor repertoire. Saito H, Chi Q, Zhuang H, Matsunami H, Mainland JD. Sci Signal. 2009 . 2(60):ra9. 10.1126/scisignal.2000016 PubMed 19261596.
Backbone
  Vector backbone: pCI
  Backbone manufacturer: Promega
  Backbone size w/o insert (bp): 4006
  Vector type: Mammalian Expression
Growth in bacteria
  Bacterial resistance: Ampicillin, 100 μg/mL
  Growth temperature: 37°C
  Growth strain: DH5alpha
  Copy number: Unknown
Gene/Insert
  Gene/Insert name: MOR203-1 (alt name: Mus musculus olfactory receptor 992)
  Species: M. musculus (mouse)
  Insert size (bp): 930
  GenBank ID: NM_146865
  Entrez Gene: Olfr992 (a.k.a. MOR203-1)
  Tag / fusion protein: Rho (N terminal on insert)
  Cloning method: Restriction Enzyme; 5′ cloning site NheI (not destroyed); 3′ cloning site NotI (not destroyed)
  Sequencing primers: 5′ T7; 3′ EBV-rev
Terms and licenses: Academic/Nonprofit Terms; Industry Terms: Not Available to Industry
How to cite: pCI-MOR203-1 was a gift from Hiroaki Matsunami (Addgene plasmid # 22359 ; http://n2t.net/addgene:22359 ; RRID:Addgene_22359)
