>Addgene plasmid #22359 | pCI-MOR203-1 | addgene partial sequence | sequence record 28192 | 22359 with T7
CCTACTTCTACGTGCCCTTCTCCAATGCGACGGGTGTGGTACGCGAATTCACGCGTATGAAACACAGTAA
TGACTCCAAAGTGACTGAATTTATTCTCCTGGGATTCGCTGGTCAAAATGAGTCTTGGCACATCCTCTTT
GTGGTATTCCTAGTCATTTACATAGCCACTTTAGTGGGCAACATTGGCATGATCCTGCTCATCAAGCTTC
ATTCTTCACTGCACACTCCCATGTACTTTTTCCTGCAGCATTTGGCTTTTGTTGACCTCTGTTACTCCTC
TGCCATCACTCCCAGGACACTGCAAAATTTTGTGAGCACAAAACCATCCATCTCCTTCACAGGATGCTTG
GCTCAATTACTGGTCTATGGTATCTTTGTAACCAGTGACTGCTTCATCCTGGCTGCTATGGCTGTCGACC
GTTATGTGGCCATCTGTAACCCACTGCGCTATCCTATTATCATGTCCCAGAGACTCTGCATTTTGCTGCT
GCTTGGTTCATACACTATGGGATTCCTAAATGCCACTGTAAATACAGGTTTTACTTTCTTATCTAACTTC
TGCAAATCCAATGTCATTAATCATTTTTTCTGTGATGTACCACCAATTCTAGCCCTCTCTTGTTCCAGTA
TTGACCTCAATATCATGGTACTGACAATTTTTGTTGGTTTTAACTTGACATTCACTGTATCTGTTGTCAT
TCTTTCTTACACATTTATCTTGGCTGCCATCCTAAGGAA
